Addgene plasmid #182008: pcDNA5/FRT/TO_Lyn11-STf
Purpose: CMV overexpression of SNAP-tag fast at the inner leaflet of the plasma membrane of mammalian cell lines
Depositing lab: Kai Johnsson. Publication: Live-Cell Fluorescence Lifetime Multiplexing Using Synthetic Fluorescent Probes. Frei MS, Koch B, Hiblot J, Johnsson K. ACS Chem Biol. 2022 Jun 17;17(6):1321-1327. doi: 10.1021/acschembio.2c00041. Epub 2022 May 18. PubMed 35584304.
Backbone
  Vector backbone: pcDNA5/FRT/TO
  Backbone size w/o insert (bp): 5100
  Vector type: Mammalian Expression
  Selectable markers: Hygromycin
Growth in bacteria
  Bacterial resistance: Ampicillin, 100 μg/mL
  Growth temperature: 37°C
  Growth strain: DH5alpha
  Copy number: High Copy
Gene/Insert
  Gene/Insert name: Lyn11-STf
  Species: Synthetic
  Insert size (bp): 610
  Mutation: Fast mutation on SNAP-tag E30R
  Promoter: CMV
  Cloning method: Gibson Cloning
Terms and licenses: Academic/Nonprofit Terms; Industry Terms: Not Available to Industry
How to cite: pcDNA5/FRT/TO_Lyn11-STf was a gift from Kai Johnsson (Addgene plasmid # 182008 ; http://n2t.net/addgene:182008 ; RRID:Addgene_182008)
