[The description below was written by a language model from this plasmid's Addgene catalogue record and pLannotate feature annotations shown in this document.]
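Description:
pcDNA5/FRT/TO_Lyn11-STf is a mammalian expression plasmid built on the pcDNA5/FRT/TO backbone, with a sequenced length of about 5.7 kb. It is propagated in E. coli at high copy from a ColE1/pUC-type origin under ampicillin selection (β-lactamase with its own promoter). A fragment of an f1 origin and remnants of lac regulatory sequences are also annotated in the backbone.

The payload is a synthetic insert of roughly 610 bp, introduced by Gibson cloning, encoding Lyn11-STf. This is a Lyn-derived N-terminal membrane-targeting motif fused to "SNAP-tag fast", a SNAP-tag variant carrying the E30R mutation. The annotation software labels the coding region as a fragment of human MGMT, which is expected because SNAP-tag was engineered from that O6-alkylguanine-DNA alkyltransferase. The Lyn11 segment itself is not separately annotated. Expression is driven by the CMV immediate-early enhancer and promoter, followed by two short tet operator-like matches. These fit the "TO" design of the backbone, in which transcription is repressed in cells that express the Tet repressor and is constitutive otherwise. The transcript ends at a bovine growth hormone polyadenylation signal.

Downstream, an FRT site sits directly before a hygromycin resistance coding sequence and an SV40 polyadenylation signal, with no full promoter annotated in front of it. This arrangement allows Flp-mediated integration into a host line carrying a matching FRT locus, with hygromycin selection of integrants. According to the record, the construct is used to display SNAP-tag fast at the inner leaflet of the plasma membrane of mammalian cell lines. There it can be covalently labelled with synthetic fluorescent substrates, in the context of live-cell fluorescence lifetime multiplexing.
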