Features (pLannotate 1.2.2; 21 found; start..end, strand, type, name):
     28..80      -  misc_feature   bom (fragment): basis of mobility region from pBR322
    235..614     +  enhancer       CMV enhancer: human cytomegalovirus immediate early enhancer
    615..818     +  promoter       CMV promoter: human cytomegalovirus (CMV) immediate early promoter
    820..839     +  promoter       PLtetO-1 promoter (fragment): modified phage lambda PL promoter with tet operator sites (Lutz and Bujard, 1997)
    841..860     +  promoter       PLtetO-1 promoter (fragment): modified phage lambda PL promoter with tet operator sites (Lutz and Bujard, 1997)
    868..901     +  promoter       TRE3GV promoter (fragment): 3rd-generation Tet-responsive promoter that can be activated by binding of Tet-On® 3G, optimized for retroviral and lentiviral vectors
   1106..1648    +  CDS            MGMT (fragment): MGMT_HUMAN - Experimental evidence at protein level: Swiss-Prot protein existence level 1. Involved in the cellular defense against the biological effects of O6-methylguanine (O6-MeG) and O4-methylthymine (O4-MeT) in DNA. Repairs the methylated nucleobase in DNA by stoichiometrically transferring the methyl group to a cysteine residue in the enzyme. This is a suicide reaction: the enzyme is irreversibly inactivated. From Homo sapiens (Human).
   1698..1922    +  polyA_signal   bGH poly(A) signal: bovine growth hormone polyadenylation signal
   1926..1947    +  promoter       SV40 promoter (fragment): SV40 enhancer and early promoter
   1968..2201    +  rep_origin     f1 ori (fragment) (sequence partly withheld): f1 bacteriophage origin of replication; arrow indicates direction of (+) strand synthesis
   2206..2253    +  protein_bind   FRT: FLP-mediated recombination occurs in the 8-bp core sequence TCTAGAAA (Turan and Bode, 2011). FLP recombinase from the Saccharomyces cerevisiae 2μ plasmid
   2261..3283    +  CDS            HygR: aminoglycoside phosphotransferase from E. coli; aph(4)-Ia; confers resistance to hygromycin
   3293..3418    +  CDS            ble (fragment): BLE_KLEPN - Experimental evidence at protein level: Swiss-Prot protein existence level 1. Binding protein with a strong affinity to the bleomycin family of antibiotics. Binds to CL990; an antimitotic-antibiotic compound. From Klebsiella pneumoniae.
   3413..3534    +  polyA_signal   SV40 poly(A) signal: SV40 polyadenylation signal
   3607..3623    -  protein_bind   lac operator: The lac repressor binds to the lac operator to inhibit transcription in E. coli. This inhibition can be relieved by adding lactose or isopropyl-β-D-thiogalactopyranoside (IPTG). lac repressor encoded by lacI
   3631..3661    -  promoter       lac promoter: promoter for the E. coli lac operon
   3676..3697    -  protein_bind   CAP binding site: CAP binding activates transcription in the presence of cAMP. E. coli catabolite activator protein
   3710..3802    -  CDS            lacI (fragment): lac repressor; lacI; The lac repressor binds to the lac operator to inhibit transcription in E. coli. This inhibition can be relieved by adding lactose or isopropyl-β-D-thiogalactopyranoside (IPTG).
   3985..4573    -  rep_origin     ori: high-copy-number ColE1/pMB1/pBR322/pUC origin of replication
   4744..5604    -  CDS            AmpR: β-lactamase; bla; confers resistance to ampicillin, carbenicillin, and related antibiotics
   5605..5709    -  promoter       AmpR promoter: bla
>Addgene plasmid #182008 | pcDNA5/FRT/TO_Lyn11-STf | addgene full sequence | sequence record 355973 | Addgene NGS Result
GACGGATCGGGAGATCTCCCGATCCCCTATGGTGCACTCTCAGTACAATCTGCTCTGATGCCGCATAGTT
AAGCCAGTATCTGCTCCCTGCTTGTGTGTTGGAGGTCGCTGAGTAGTGCGCGAGCAAAATTTAAGCTACA
ACAAGGCAAGGCTTGACCGACAATTGCATGAAGAATCTGCTTAGGGTTAGGCGTTTTGCGCTGCTTCGCG
ATGTACGGGCCAGATATACGCGTTGACATTGATTATTGACTAGTTATTAATAGTAATCAATTACGGGGTC
ATTAGTTCATAGCCCATATATGGAGTTCCGCGTTACATAACTTACGGTAAATGGCCCGCCTGGCTGACCG
CCCAACGACCCCCGCCCATTGACGTCAATAATGACGTATGTTCCCATAGTAACGCCAATAGGGACTTTCC
ATTGACGTCAATGGGTGGAGTATTTACGGTAAACTGCCCACTTGGCAGTACATCAAGTGTATCATATGCC
AAGTACGCCCCCTATTGACGTCAATGACGGTAAATGGCCCGCCTGGCATTATGCCCAGTACATGACCTTA
TGGGACTTTCCTACTTGGCAGTACATCTACGTATTAGTCATCGCTATTACCATGGTGATGCGGTTTTGGC
AGTACATCAATGGGCGTGGATAGCGGTTTGACTCACGGGGATTTCCAAGTCTCCACCCCATTGACGTCAA
TGGGAGTTTGTTTTGGCACCAAAATCAACGGGACTTTCCAAAATGTCGTAACAACTCCGCCCCATTGACG
CAAATGGGCGGTAGGCGTGTACGGTGGGAGGTCTATATAAGCAGAGCTCTCCCTATCAGTGATAGAGATC
TCCCTATCAGTGATAGAGATCGTCGACGAGCTCGTTTAGTGAACCGTCAGATCGCCTGGAGACGCCATCC
ACGCTGTTTTGACCTCCATAGAAGACACCGGGACCGATCCAGCCTCCGGACTCTAGCGTTTAAACTTAAG
CTTGGTACCGAGCTCGGATCCACTAGTCCAGTGTGGTGGAATTCTGCAGATATCCAGCAACCATGGGATG
TATAAAATCAAAAGGGAAAGACAGCGCGGGAGCAGATAGTGCTGGTAGTGCTGGTGATAAAGACTGCGAA
ATGAAACGCACTACCCTGGACAGCCCGCTGGGTAAACTGGAACTGAGCGGTTGCGAGCAGGGCCTGCACC
GCATCATTTTCCTGGGCAAAGGTACGAGCGCTGCGGATGCGGTCGAAGTACCGGCTCCGGCTGCGGTTCT
GGGTGGCCCGGAGCCGCTGATGCAGGCTACCGCATGGCTGAACGCATATTTTCACCAGCCAGAGGCGATT
GAAGAGTTCCCTGTACCGGCCCTGCATCACCCGGTATTTCAGCAGGAATCCTTTACCCGTCAGGTACTGT
GGAAACTGCTGAAAGTAGTGAAATTCGGCGAGGTGATCTCCTATTCCCATCTGGCGGCGCTGGCTGGCAA
CCCAGCGGCAACTGCGGCGGTGAAAACCGCTCTGTCTGGTAATCCGGTGCCAATTCTGATCCCGTGCCAC
CGTGTGGTTCAGGGCGACCTGGACGTAGGTGGCTACGAAGGCGGCCTGGCTGTGAAAGAATGGCTGCTGG
CGCACGAAGGTCACCGTCTGGGTAAACCAGGCCTGGGCTAACCGCTCGAGTCTAGAGGGCCCGTTTAAAC
CCGCTGATCAGCCTCGACTGTGCCTTCTAGTTGCCAGCCATCTGTTGTTTGCCCCTCCCCCGTGCCTTCC
TTGACCCTGGAAGGTGCCACTCCCACTGTCCTTTCCTAATAAAATGAGGAAATTGCATCGCATTGTCTGA
GTAGGTGTCATTCTATTCTGGGGGGTGGGGTGGGGCAGGACAGCAAGGGGGAGGATTGGGAAGACAATAG
CAGGCATGCTGGGGATGCGGTGGGCTCTATGGCTTCTGAGGCGGAAAGAACCAGCTGGGGCTCTAGGGGG
TATCCCC
[124 nt withheld, positions 1968-2091]
C
[91 nt withheld, positions 2093-2183]
AGGGTGATGGTTCACGTACCTAGAAGTTCCTATTCCGAAGTTCCTATTCTCTAGAAAGTATAGGAACTTC
CTTGGCCAAAAAGCCTGAACTCACCGCGACGTCTGTCGAGAAGTTTCTGATCGAAAAGTTCGACAGCGTC
TCCGACCTGATGCAGCTCTCGGAGGGCGAAGAATCTCGTGCTTTCAGCTTCGATGTAGGAGGGCGTGGAT
ATGTCCTGCGGGTAAATAGCTGCGCCGATGGTTTCTACAAAGATCGTTATGTTTATCGGCACTTTGCATC
GGCCGCGCTCCCGATTCCGGAAGTGCTTGACATTGGGGAATTCAGCGAGAGCCTGACCTATTGCATCTCC
CGCCGTGCACAGGGTGTCACGTTGCAAGACCTGCCTGAAACCGAACTGCCCGCTGTTCTGCAGCCGGTCG
CGGAGGCCATGGATGCGATCGCTGCGGCCGATCTTAGCCAGACGAGCGGGTTCGGCCCATTCGGACCGCA
AGGAATCGGTCAATACACTACATGGCGTGATTTCATATGCGCGATTGCTGATCCCCATGTGTATCACTGG
CAAACTGTGATGGACGACACCGTCAGTGCGTCCGTCGCGCAGGCTCTCGATGAGCTGATGCTTTGGGCCG
AGGACTGCCCCGAAGTCCGGCACCTCGTGCACGCGGATTTCGGCTCCAACAATGTCCTGACGGACAATGG
CCGCATAACAGCGGTCATTGACTGGAGCGAGGCGATGTTCGGGGATTCCCAATACGAGGTCGCCAACATC
TTCTTCTGGAGGCCGTGGTTGGCTTGTATGGAGCAGCAGACGCGCTACTTCGAGCGGAGGCATCCGGAGC
TTGCAGGATCGCCGCGGCTCCGGGCGTATATGCTCCGCATTGGTCTTGACCAACTCTATCAGAGCTTGGT
TGACGGCAATTTCGATGATGCAGCTTGGGCGCAGGGTCGATGCGACGCAATCGTCCGATCCGGAGCCGGG
ACTGTCGGGCGTACACAAATCGCCCGCAGAAGCGCGGCCGTCTGGACCGATGGCTGTGTAGAAGTACTCG
CCGATAGTGGAAACCGACGCCCCAGCACTCGTCCGAGGGCAAAGGAATAGCACGTACTACGAGATTTCGA
TTCCACCGCCGCCTTCTATGAAAGGTTGGGCTTCGGAATCGTTTTCCGGGACGCCGGCTGGATGATCCTC
CAGCGCGGGGATCTCATGCTGGAGTTCTTCGCCCACCCCAACTTGTTTATTGCAGCTTATAATGGTTACA
AATAAAGCAATAGCATCACAAATTTCACAAATAAAGCATTTTTTTCACTGCATTCTAGTTGTGGTTTGTC
CAAACTCATCAATGTATCTTATCATGTCTGTATACCGTCGACCTCTAGCTAGAGCTTGGCGTAATCATGG
TCATAGCTGTTTCCTGTGTGAAATTGTTATCCGCTCACAATTCCACACAACATACGAGCCGGAAGCATAA
AGTGTAAAGCCTGGGGTGCCTAATGAGTGAGCTAACTCACATTAATTGCGTTGCGCTCACTGCCCGCTTT
CCAGTCGGGAAACCTGTCGTGCCAGCTGCATTAATGAATCGGCCAACGCGCGGGGAGAGGCGGTTTGCGT
ATTGGGCGCTCTTCCGCTTCCTCGCTCACTGACTCGCTGCGCTCGGTCGTTCGGCTGCGGCGAGCGGTAT
CAGCTCACTCAAAGGCGGTAATACGGTTATCCACAGAATCAGGGGATAACGCAGGAAAGAACATGTGAGC
AAAAGGCCAGCAAAAGGCCAGGAACCGTAAAAAGGCCGCGTTGCTGGCGTTTTTCCATAGGCTCCGCCCC
CCTGACGAGCATCACAAAAATCGACGCTCAAGTCAGAGGTGGCGAAACCCGACAGGACTATAAAGATACC
AGGCGTTTCCCCCTGGAAGCTCCCTCGTGCGCTCTCCTGTTCCGACCCTGCCGCTTACCGGATACCTGTC
CGCCTTTCTCCCTTCGGGAAGCGTGGCGCTTTCTCATAGCTCACGCTGTAGGTATCTCAGTTCGGTGTAG
GTCGTTCGCTCCAAGCTGGGCTGTGTGCACGAACCCCCCGTTCAGCCCGACCGCTGCGCCTTATCCGGTA
ACTATCGTCTTGAGTCCAACCCGGTAAGACACGACTTATCGCCACTGGCAGCAGCCACTGGTAACAGGAT
TAGCAGAGCGAGGTATGTAGGCGGTGCTACAGAGTTCTTGAAGTGGTGGCCTAACTACGGCTACACTAGA
AGAACAGTATTTGGTATCTGCGCTCTGCTGAAGCCAGTTACCTTCGGAAAAAGAGTTGGTAGCTCTTGAT
CCGGCAAACAAACCACCGCTGGTAGCGGTGGTTTTTTTGTTTGCAAGCAGCAGATTACGCGCAGAAAAAA
AGGATCTCAAGAAGATCCTTTGATCTTTTCTACGGGGTCTGACGCTCAGTGGAACGAAAACTCACGTTAA
GGGATTTTGGTCATGAGATTATCAAAAAGGATCTTCACCTAGATCCTTTTAAATTAAAAATGAAGTTTTA
AATCAATCTAAAGTATATATGAGTAAACTTGGTCTGACAGTTACCAATGCTTAATCAGTGAGGCACCTAT
CTCAGCGATCTGTCTATTTCGTTCATCCATAGTTGCCTGACTCCCCGTCGTGTAGATAACTACGATACGG
GAGGGCTTACCATCTGGCCCCAGTGCTGCAATGATACCGCGAGACCCACGCTCACCGGCTCCAGATTTAT
CAGCAATAAACCAGCCAGCCGGAAGGGCCGAGCGCAGAAGTGGTCCTGCAACTTTATCCGCCTCCATCCA
GTCTATTAATTGTTGCCGGGAAGCTAGAGTAAGTAGTTCGCCAGTTAATAGTTTGCGCAACGTTGTTGCC
ATTGCTACAGGCATCGTGGTGTCACGCTCGTCGTTTGGTATGGCTTCATTCAGCTCCGGTTCCCAACGAT
CAAGGCGAGTTACATGATCCCCCATGTTGTGCAAAAAAGCGGTTAGCTCCTTCGGTCCTCCGATCGTTGT
CAGAAGTAAGTTGGCCGCAGTGTTATCACTCATGGTTATGGCAGCACTGCATAATTCTCTTACTGTCATG
CCATCCGTAAGATGCTTTTCTGTGACTGGTGAGTACTCAACCAAGTCATTCTGAGAATAGTGTATGCGGC
GACCGAGTTGCTCTTGCCCGGCGTCAATACGGGATAATACCGCGCCACATAGCAGAACTTTAAAAGTGCT
CATCATTGGAAAACGTTCTTCGGGGCGAAAACTCTCAAGGATCTTACCGCTGTTGAGATCCAGTTCGATG
TAACCCACTCGTGCACCCAACTGATCTTCAGCATCTTTTACTTTCACCAGCGTTTCTGGGTGAGCAAAAA
CAGGAAGGCAAAATGCCGCAAAAAAGGGAATAAGGGCGACACGGAAATGTTGAATACTCATACTCTTCCT
TTTTCAATATTATTGAAGCATTTATCAGGGTTATTGTCTCATGAGCGGATACATATTTGAATGTATTTAG
AAAAATAAACAAATAGGGGTTCCGCGCACATTTCCCCGAAAAGTGCCACCTGACGTC
